>Addgene plasmid #132355 | pZmUBQ:Mla1 | addgene full sequence | sequence record 266342 | Addgene NGS Result
AATCGATCCCGTCTGCGGAACGGCTAGAGCCATCCCAGGATTCCCCAAAGAGAAACACTGGCAAGTTAGC
AATCAGAACGTGTCTGACGTACAGGTCGCATCCGTGTACGAACGCTAGCAGCACGGATCTATCACAAACA
CGGATCTAACACAAACATGAACAGAAGTAGAACTACCGGGCCCTAACCATGGACCGGAACGCCGATCTAG
AGAAGGTAGAGAGGGGGGGGGGAGGACGAGCGGCGTACCTTGAAGCGGAGGTGCCGACGGGTGGATTTGG
GGGAGATCTGGTTGTGTGTGTGTGCGCTCCGAACAACACGAGGTTGGGGAAAGAGGGTGTGGAGGGGGTG
TCTATTTATTACGGCGGGCGAGGAAGGGAAAGCGAAGGAGCGGTGGGAAAGGAATCCCCCGTAGCTGCCG
GTGCCGTGAGAGGAGGAGGAGGCCGCCTGCCGTGCCGGCTCACGTCTGCCGCTCCGCCACGCAATTTCTG
GATGCCGACAGCGGAGCAAGTCCAACGGTGGAGCGGAACTCTCGAGAGGGGCCCAGAGGCAGCGACAGAG
ATGCCGTGCCGTCTGCTTCGCTTGGCCCGACGCGACGCTGCTGGTTCGCTGGTTGGTGTCCGTTAGACTC
GTCGACGGCGTTTAACAGGCTGGCATTATCTACTCGAAACAAGAAAAATGTTTCCTTAGTTTTTTTAATT
TCTTAAAGGGTATTTGTTTAATTTTTAGTCACTTTATTTTATTCTATTTTATATCTAAATTATTAAATAA
AAAAACTAAAATAGAGTTTTAGTTTTCTTAATTTAGAGGCTAAAATAGAATAAAATAGATGTACTAAAAA
AATTAGTCTATAAAAACCATTAACCCTAAACCCTAAATGGATGTACTAATAAAATGGATGAAGTATTATA
TAGGTGAAGCTATTTGCAAAAAAAAAGGAGAACACATGCACACTAAAGAGATAAAACTGTAGAGTCCTGT
TGTCAAAGTACTCAATTGTCCTTTAGACCATGTCTAACTGTTCATTTATATGATTCTCTAAAACACTGAT
ATTATTGTAGTACTATAGATTATATTATTCGTAGAGTGAAGTTTAAATATATGTATAAAGATAGATAAAC
TGCACTTCAAACAAGTGTGACAAAAAAATATGTGGTAATTTTTTATAACTTAGACATGCAATGCTCATTA
AATCGGCGCGCCCAAACCGAAGGCGGGAAACGACAATCTGATCATGAGCGGAGAATTAAGGGAGTCACGT
TATGACCCCCGCCGATGACGCGGGACAAGCCGTTTTACGTTTGGAACTGACAGAACCGCAACGTTGAAGG
AGCCACTGAGCCGCGGGTTTCTGGAGTTTAATGAGCTAAGCACATACGTCAGAAACCATTATTGCGCGTT
CAAAAGTCGCCTAAGGTCACTATCAGCTAGCAAATATTTCTTGTCAAAAATGCTCCACTGACGTTCCATA
AATTCCCCTCGGTATCCAATTAGAGTCTCATATTCACTCTCAACTCGATCGAGGGGATCTACCATGAGCC
CAGAACGACGCCCGGCCGACATCCGCCGTGCCACCGAGGCGGACATGCCGGCGGTCTGCACCATCGTCAA
CCACTACATCGAGACAAGCACGGTCAACTTCCGTACCGAGCCGCAGGAACCGCAGGAGTGGACGGACGAC
CTCGTCCGTCTGCGGGAGCGCTATCCCTGGCTCGTCGCCGAGGTGGACGGCGAGGTCGCCGGCATCGCCT
ACGCGGGTCCCTGGAAGGCACGCAACGCCTACGACTGGACGGCCGAGTCGACCGTGTACGTCTCCCCCCG
CCACCAGCGGACGGGACTGGGCTCCACGCTCTACACCCACCTGCTGAAGTCCCTGGAGGCACAGGGCTTC
AAGAGCGTGGTCGCTGTCATCGGGCTGCCCAACGACCCGAGCGTGCGCATGCACGAGGCGCTCGGATATG
CCCCCCGCGGCATGCTGCGGGCGGCCGGCTTCAAGCACGGGAACTGGCATGACGTGGGTTTCTGGCAGCT
GGACTTCAGCCTGCCGGTGCCGCCCCGTCCGGTCCTGCCCGTCACCGAAATCTGATGACCCCTAGAGTCA
AGCAGATCGTTCAAACATTTGGCAATAAAGTTTCTTAAGATTGAATCCTGTTGCCGGTCTTGCGATGATT
ATCATATAATTTCTGTTGAATTACGTTAAGCATGTAATAATTAACATGTAATGCATGACGTTATTTATGA
GATGGGTTTTTATGATTAGAGTCCCGCAATTATACATTTAATACGCGATAGAAAACAAAATATAGCGCGC
AAACTAGGATAAATTATCGCGCGCGGTGTCATCTATGTTACTAGATCGACCGGCATGCAAGCTGATATCT
GGTAGAGACGTTAGTATTCGATCATTAAAAACGTCCGCAATGTGTTATTAAGTTGTCTAAGCGTCAATTT
GTTTACACCACAATATATCCTGCCACCAGCCAGCCAACAGCTCCCCGACCGGCAGCTCGGCACAAAATCA
CCACTCGATACAGGCAGCCCATCAGTCCGGGACGGCGTCAGCGGGAGAGCCGTTGTAAGGCGGCAGACTT
TGCTCATGTTACCGATGCTATTCGGAAGAACGGCAACTAAGCTGCCGGGTTTGAAACACGGATGATCTCG
CGGAGGGTAGCATGTTGATTGTAACGATGACAGAGCGTTGCTGCCTGTGATCCTCTAGCTAGAGTCCATG
TGAGCAAAAGGCCAGCAAAAGGCCAGGAACCGTAAAAAGGCCGCGTTGCTGGCGTTTTTCCATAGGCTCC
GCCCCCCTGACGAGCATCACAAAAATCGACGCTCAAGTCAGAGGTGGCGAAACCCGACAGGACTATAAAG
ATACCAGGCGTTTCCCCCTGGAAGCTCCCTCGTGCGCTCTCCTGTTCCGACCCTGCCGCTTACCGGATAC
CTGTCCGCCTTTCTCCCTTCGGGAAGCGTGGCGCTTTCTCATAGCTCACGCTGTAGGTATCTCAGTTCGG
TGTAGGTCGTTCGCTCCAAGCTGGGCTGTGTGCACGAACCCCCCGTTCAGCCCGACCGCTGCGCCTTATC
CGGTAACTATCGTCTTGAGTCCAACCCGGTAAGACACGACTTATCGCCACTGGCAGCAGCCACTGGTAAC
AGGATTAGCAGAGCGAGGTATGTAGGCGGTGCTACAGAGTTCTTGAAGTGGTGGCCTAACTACGGCTACA
CTAGAAGAACAGTATTTGGTATCTGCGCTCTGCTGAAGCCAGTTACCTTCGGAAAAAGAGTTGGTAGCTC
TTGATCCGGCAAACAAACCACCGCTGGTAGCGGTGGTTTTTTTGTTTGCAAGCAGCAGATTACGCGCAGA
AAAAAAGGATCTCAAGAAGATCCTTTGATCTTTTCTACGGGGTCTGACGCTCAGTGGAACGAAAACTCAC
GTTAAGGGATTTTGGTCATGAGATTATCAAAAAGGATCTTCACCTAGATCCTTTTAAATTAAAAATGAAG
TTTTAAATCAATCTAAAGTATATATGAGTAAACTTGGTCTGACAGTTACCAATGCTTAATCAGTGAGGCA
CCTATCTCAGCGATCTGTCTATTTCGTTCATCCATAGTTGCCTGACTCCCCGTCGTGTAGATAACTACGA
TACGGGAGGGCTTACCATCTGGCCCCAGTGCTGCAATGATACCGCGAGACCCACGCTCACCGGCTCCAGA
TTTATCAGCAATAAACCAGCCAGCCGGAAGGGCCGAGCGCAGAAGTGGTCCTGCAACTTTATCCGCCTCC
ATCCAGTCTATTAATTGTTGCCGGGAAGCTAGAGTAAGTAGTTCGCCAGTTAATAGTTTGCGCAACGTTG
TTGCCATTGCTACAGGCATCGTGGTGTCACGCTCGTCGTTTGGTATGGCTTCATTCAGCTCCGGTTCCCA
ACGATCAAGGCGAGTTACATGATCCCCCATGTTGTGCAAAAAAGCGGTTAGCTCCTTCGGTCCTCCGATC
GTTGTCAGAAGTAAGTTGGCCGCAGTGTTATCACTCATGGTTATGGCAGCACTGCATAATTCTCTTACTG
TCATGCCATCCGTAAGATGCTTTTCTGTGACTGGTGAGTACTCAACCAAGTCATTCTGAGAATAGTGTAT
GCGGCGACCGAGTTGCTCTTGCCCGGCGTCAATACGGGATAATACCGCGCCACATAGCAGAACTTTAAAA
GTGCTCATCATTGGAAAACGTTCTTCGGGGCGAAAACTCTCAAGGATCTTACCGCTGTTGAGATCCAGTT
CGATGTAACCCACTCGTGCACCCAACTGATCTTCAGCATCTTTTACTTTCACCAGCGTTTCTGGGTGAGC
AAAAACAGGAAGGCAAAATGCCGCAAAAAAGGGAATAAGGGCGACACGGAAATGTTGAATACTCATACTC
TTCCTTTTTCAATATTATTGAAGCATTTATCAGGGTTATTGTCTCATGAGCGGATACATATTTGAATGTA
TTTAGAAAAATAAACAAATAGGGGTAGCTTTCGGGCTGATCGCCCATCCCGTTACTGCCCCGATCCCGGC
AATGGCAAGGACTGCCAGCGCTGCCATTTTTGGGGTGAGGCCGTTCGCGGCCGAGGGGCGCAGCCCCTGG
GGGGATGGGAGGCCCGCGTTAGCGGGCCGGGAGGGTTCGAGAAGGGGGGGCACCCCCCTTCGGCGTGCGC
GGTCACGCGCACAGGGCGCAGCCCTGGTTAAAAACAAGGTTTATAAATATTGGTTTAAAAGCAGGTTAAA
AGACAGGTTAGCGGTGGCCGAAAAACGGGCGGAAACCCTTGCAAATGCTGGATTTTCTGCCTGTGGACAG
CCCCTCAAATGTCAATAGGTGCGCCCCTCATCTGTCAGCACTCTGCCCCTCAAGTGTCAAGGATCGCGCC
CCTCATCTGTCAGTAGTCGCGCCCCTCAAGTGTCAATACCGCAGGGCACTTATCCCCAGGCTTGTCCACA
TCATCTGTGGGAAACTCGCGTAAAATCAGGCGTTTTCGCCGATTTGCGAGGCTGGCCAGCTCCACGTCGC
CGGCCGAAATCGAGCCTGCCCCTCATCTGTCAACGCCGCGCCGGGTGAGTCGGCCCCTCAAGTGTCAACG
TCCGCCCCTCATCTGTCAGTGAGGGCCAAGTTTTCCGCGAGGTATCCACAACGCCGGCGGCCGGTGTCTC
GCACACGGCTTCGACGGCGTTTCTGGCGCGTTTGCAGGGCCATAGACGGCCGCCAGCCCAGCGGCGAGGG
CAACCAGCCCGGTGAGCGTCGGAAAGGCGCTCGGTCTTGCCTTGCTCGTCGGTGATGTACACATACAAAT
GGACGAACGGATAAACCTTTTCACGCCCTTTTAAATATCCGATTATTCTAATAAACGCTCTTTTCTCTTA
GGTTTACCCGCCAATATATCCTGTCAAACACTGATAGTTTAAACTGAAGGCGGGAAACGACAATCTGATC
CCCCTCCACCGCGGTGGCGGCCGCCCGGTCACTGGATTTTGGTTTTAGGAATTAGAAATTTTATTGATAG
AAGTATTTTACAAATACAAATACATACTAAGGGTTTCTTATATGCTCAACACATGAGCGAAACCCTATAA
GAACCCTAATTCCCTTATCTGGGAACTACTCACACATTATTCTGGAGAAAAATAGAGAGAGATAGATTTG
TAGAGAGAGACTGGTGATTTTTGCGGACTCTAGAGCTCTTACTTGTACAGCTCGTCCATGCCGAGAGTGA
TCCCGGCGGCGGTCACGAACTCCAGCAGGACCATGTGATCGCGCTTCTCGTTGGGGTCTTTGCTCAGGGC
GGACTGGTAGCTCAGGTAGTGGTTGTCGGGCAGCAGCACGGGGCCGTCGCCGATGGGGGTGTTCTGCTGG
TAGTGGTCGGCGAGCTGCACGCTGCCGTCCTCGATGTTGTGGCGGATCTTGAAGTTCACCTTGATGCCGT
TCTTCTGCTTGTCGGCCATGATATAGACGTTGTGGCTGTTGTAGTTGTACTCCAGCTTGTGCCCCAGGAT
GTTGCCGTCCTCCTTGAAGTCGATGCCCTTCAGCTCGATGCGGTTCACCAGGGTGTCGCCCTCGAACTTC
ACCTCGGCGCGGGTCTTGTAGTTGCCGTCGTCCTTGAAGAAGATGGTGCGCTCCTGGACGTAGCCTTCGG
GCATGGCGGACTTGAAGAAGTCGTGCTGCTTCATGTGGTCGGGGTAGCGGGCGAAGCACTGCACGCCGTA
GCCGAAGGTGGTCACGAGGGTGGGCCAGGGCACGGGCAGCTTGCCGGTGGTGCAGATGAACTTCAGGGTC
AGCTTGCCGTAGGTGGCATCGCCCTCGCCCTCGCCGGACACGCTGAACTTGTGGCCGTTTACGTCGCCGT
CCAGCTCGACCAGGATGGGCACCACCCCGGTGAACAGCTCCTCGCCCTTGCTCACCATCCCATCAACCAC
TTTGTACAAGAAAGCTGGGTCGGCGCGCCCACCCTTTCAGTTCTCCTCCTCGTCCTCACACAAATCGTCA
TCATGAGCACCTTTTGCTATATGCGGCCTCATCTGAATATAAATCCGGGGATGGCTGGGATGAGCTTCCA
GGGCACGCCTCACCGCAGCCTCCGCTTCCTTTGCCTCCCCAACCCTCGCTCCACCACAATACATATAAAC
AGAGACAAACTCTCGAAGGGAGAACAGGTTCCCCTGCAGGCCCAAGTCGAAGCCACGGTTACCATCCTCT
TTCGTCACCCGCACGCCAAGGCTGAACCAAACTCTTACCGCCCTTGGCAAAGCTCCTGGTTCAAACAATA
TCTGCGTGGCAGATCCACAATCCAATCGAAAGTCAACCGTACAGCGGAACCCATCTGCACGGATGACTAG
CAGCCGTTGCGTTTGGTCGGTGCTCGTTATTATAAAGAGACGACGAAGGCACAACAACCCCCCAATGATT
TCCACGTCATCCTGCTGCACGTCCTTCACTGACGAGAGGATTAACTCGGAGAGGTTCGAGAGATGGGAGG
GGTCTCTCTTTATCCACCCTCGCAGTGCAGAGAGTTGGCTAGGCATGGATGACACAAATTCACGGAAATG
TACAGGAGGCACCCAGCGTTCTCCCAAGAGATCCACCAGTTCAAAAGATGATGTTTCTCTGGAATTGCAC
TCAATACGTAGACTTTCGATGTGATGTAGGTTGCACAGAGACTTCACGAAATCTTTATACAAATCCAAAC
TACCATCCCTGAAGCAAATATCAAGCACCCTCAGCCTTTCCAGGTTGCCAAGCTCTTGTGCAATAATGTT
CACAGAGACCAAGATCCCCCTCAACACTTCTATGGATGTCAGATTTTGCAACACACCAACTGGAGGAACC
ACCGGACACCCAAATAAATTTAGGTAGATTAATCTTCTGAAATTACAAACAGTGGACGGCAATTCCTTTA
GATTATGATTGTTTCCAAGATCCAACACCTCCAAAAACTGCAGTTTTCCTATCTCAGCAGGGAGCTTACT
GATGTTGGTACCTTCTAGACCAAGGTACCTTAGGTGAGTTAAATGTCCAACATCCTTCAGGTTAAGCTGC
AGGCTGCTATTCTCCCCAAGATTACATCGTGACAGATCAAGTACACGTAAAACGTCAAACCTTGAAAGAG
ATGGCATGACTTCAATAGCAGGTGGAAAGATAGTAATTGACCTCACTCGTGACATACTCTTGATATCTGT
GATAGGTTTGGCTTGATGATCTTCATTTCTTTTTTGAAGGGACAGACGGCGACAATTACCCTGTGAAGAC
ATGCTATTCCCACTGCCATCCAATAGATTCACAAATTTTGCTTCACGTGACAAGTTGCAGATAAGGTCCA
GAACCATATCATGTACACGACATACATATACCTCGTCATTAAAACCATATATGGGCTGGATCATACTTCT
ATTAATGAGCTGGTTGAAGTAATTTAATCCGAGCAAATACAAGCTATTTCCTTGGTTTTCATGGTGGACA
AATCCTTCGGCCACCCACTTCCATATCAGTTCATCTCTATGAATCTTGCTATCTTCTGGATATATACATA
GATACAGTAGACAAGTTTTCAGATGAGAAGGTAGATTAGAATAGCTGAAAGAGAGTATTCTCCGCATCTC
CTCTAAACTGTTATCTTCTGTTAGTCCAGAGCCAAGGGACTGAAGGAGAATATCCCACTCACACTTTGGT
TTCATCTTCTGGTCACCGGCCAAAGCACTAGCTATGGTAATTATGGCTAGTGGTACCCCACCACATTTCT
TTAGAATATCTCTCGACACTTGTTCAAATTCATTTAGACATCCATTCTCATCTGGAAATATTCTTTTCCA
GAAGAGTATTCTGGAGTCATCAACAGAAAGTGGTTCCATTTGATAAACCGAATCACCATGTGATGAGCAA
CATGAATTAGAGACACTGACAATGCGGGTTGTGGTGATTAGCCGACTGCCTAGATTATTCCTATTGGAGA
AAGCAAAGTTGATGCCTTCCCATAATTTTTCATCCCATATATCATCAATTATGACAAGATACCTTTTGTT
CTCTAGAAATTCACGAAGTTTTTTAATAAGCTGATTGGCATCCAGCATCGCAAGATCTGAGTGAGGATTT
CCGAGATCAATGAGGATATCCCTTAAAACCTTCTTCATGTGAGGGTTCTGACCGACCGGAACAAAAGCCC
GACAATCGAAATCACCTTTAATCTTCTCGTATACCGCTCTAGCAAGAGTGGTCTTGCCCAACCCTCCAAA
TCCAACAATGGAGACCTTCTTCAGTCTCTTATTAGAGGCATCATCGCCCTCCATGGAAAGCAACCTCATG
AGGTCTTGATCCCTCTTTCCATATATGCCAACTAGCTCTGTCGCTTCAGCATACAAAGCTCGAAGGCAAG
GGTCAATAGCAATTGTTCTCGTAGGATGAGGAACAAATACCTTGTTCCTGTCACGCCTATCAGCCACCTT
TTGGAGTTGCTCTTGGATGTCCTTGATCGCGTGAGCTATCCCATGCTTATGCTTGACTTTCTTCAACAAC
TCGGTCGTCCTCTTCATGAACCCCTTAAATTTGTTGTTGTTATCATCAAACTGAATGCCATCAACCTGTA
CGAGGAACTTGTCGACGACATCCTCAATGACGTAGGAGAGCTCTCTGACTTCATCGGCCCAGAGCTTGTC
TTGGCTGTCGAGCTGCTCCCTCGGCACCTCACCAATCTTGATGAGGGCAGCGTTCATGCTCTCAAGCTCC
TTCCCGAGGTCCTCAATATTTTTCTTGACACCCTTGTGCAGCTTGAACTCCTCCGTGAGCAGCTCCCCCA
ACTTGGGAATCAGGTTGGAAATGGCACCGGTGACAATATCCATGGTGAAGGGGGCGGCCGCGGAGCCTGC
TTTTTTGTACAAACTTGTTGATGGGCTGCAGGAATTCGATATCAAGCTTATCGATACCGTCGACCTCGAG
GGATTTGCAGAAGTAACACCAAACAACAGGGTGAGCATCGACAAAAGAAACAGTACCAAGCAAATAAATA
GCGTATGAAGGCAGGGCTAAAAAAATCCACATATAGCTGCTGCATATGCCATCATCCAAGTATATCAAGA
TCAAAATAATTATAAAACATACTTGTTTATTATAATAGATAGGTACTCAAGGTTAGAGCATATGAATAGA
TGCTGCATATGCCATCATGTATATGCATCAGTAAAACCCACATCAACATGTATACCTATCCTAGATCGAT
ACTTCCATCCATCATCTTAAACTCGTAACTATGAAGATGTATGGCACACACATACAGATCCAAAATTAAT
AAATCCACCAGTTAGTTTGAAACAGTATTCTACTCCGATCTAGAACGAATGAACGACCGCCCAACCACAC
CACATCATCACAACCAAGCGAACAAAAAGCATCTCTGTATATGCATCAGTAAAACCCGCATCAACATGTA
TACCTATCCTAGATCGATATTTCCATCCATCATCTTCAATTCGTAACTATGAATATGTATGGCACACACA
TACAGATCCAAAATTAATAAATCCACCAGGTAGTTTGAAACAGAATTCTACTCCGATTTAGAACGACCGC
CCAACCAGACCACATCATCACAACCAAGCCAAAAAAAAAACATGAAAAGATGACCCGACAAACAAGTGCA
CGGCATATATTGAAATAAAGGAAAAGGGCAAACCAAACCCTATGCAACGAAACAAAAAAAAATCATGA
Features (pLannotate 1.2.2; 17 found; start..end, strand, type, name):
   1313..1492    +  promoter       NOS promoter: nopaline synthase promoter
   1534..2082    +  CDS            bar: PAT_STRHY - Experimental evidence at protein level: Swiss-Prot protein existence level 1. Inactivates phosphinothricin (PPT) by transfer of an acetyl group from acetyl CoA. Can also acetylate demethylphosphinothricin but not PTT or glutamate. This enzyme is an effector of phosphinothricin tripeptide (PTT or bialaphos) resistance. From Streptomyces hygroscopicus. Introduced by genetic manipulation and expressed in glufosinate-tolerant maize by Dekalb Genetics.
   2105..2357    +  terminator     NOS terminator: nopaline synthase terminator and poly(A) signal
   2451..2475    -  misc_feature   LB T-DNA repeat: left border repeat from nopaline C58 T-DNA
   2787..3375    -  rep_origin     ori: high-copy-number ColE1/pMB1/pBR322/pUC origin of replication
   3546..4406    -  CDS            AmpR: β-lactamase; bla; confers resistance to ampicillin, carbenicillin, and related antibiotics
   4407..4498    -  promoter       AmpR promoter: bla
   4500..4577    -  CDS            klaC (fragment): KLAC_ECOLX - Also known as telB. Protein predicted: Swiss-Prot protein existence level 4. Belongs to the kla operon, which is associated with cryptic tellurite resistance, and IncW plasmid fertility inhibition. From Escherichia coli.
   4641..5172    -  rep_origin     oriV: incP origin of replication
   5392..5416    -  misc_feature   RB T-DNA repeat: right border repeat from nopaline C58 T-DNA
   5464..5484    +  misc_feature   MCS (fragment): pBluescript multiple cloning site
   5491..5650    -  polyA_signal   CaMV poly(A) signal (fragment): cauliflower mosaic virus polyadenylation signal
   5709..6428    -  CDS            EYFP: enhanced YFP mammalian codon-optimized
   6436..6460    +  protein_bind   attB2: mutant version of attB; recombination site for the Gateway® BP reaction BP Clonase™
   9374..9398    -  protein_bind   attB1: mutant version of attB; recombination site for the Gateway® BP reaction BP Clonase™
   9403..9452    +  misc_feature   MCS (fragment): pBluescript multiple cloning site
   9456..1190    -  promoter       Ubi promoter (across the origin): maize polyubiquitin gene promoter
