[The description below was written by a language model from this plasmid's Addgene catalogue record and pLannotate feature annotations shown in this document.]
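Description:
pZmUBQ:Mla1 is a plant expression plasmid of about 10.2 kb that drives the barley (Hordeum vulgare) Mla1 NLR immune receptor from the maize polyubiquitin promoter, a strong constitutive promoter widely used in cereals. It was made by Gateway recombination of the roughly 2.9 kb Mla1 coding sequence into the pZmUBQ:GW-YFP destination backbone. In the feature table the unannotated region between the attB1 and attB2 sites corresponds to this insert, sitting directly downstream of the Ubi promoter. An EYFP coding sequence and a partial CaMV polyadenylation signal follow attB2, as expected for a vector designed for C-terminal YFP fusions. However, the depositor notes that Mla1 is expressed without the YFP fusion, so the receptor is produced untagged. The record does not spell out how the fusion is prevented.

In bacteria the plasmid is maintained through a high-copy ColE1/pUC-type origin and selected with ampicillin via the β-lactamase gene. An IncP oriV and a small klaC fragment are also annotated. Nopaline-type T-DNA left and right border repeats are present, along with a plant selection cassette consisting of the NOS promoter, the bar gene and the NOS terminator. The bar gene encodes phosphinothricin acetyltransferase, which confers Basta/glufosinate resistance.

According to the associated publication, the construct is used in barley and wheat protoplasts for a cell death assay. In that assay, NLR receptors such as Mla1 are tested with candidate pathogen avirulence effectors to identify and validate matching receptor–effector pairs.
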