Addgene plasmid #132355: pZmUBQ:Mla1
Purpose: Expression of the barley Mla1 NLR from the Zea mays ubiquitin promotor
Depositing lab: Paul Schulze-Lefert. Depositing organization: Max Planck Institute for Plant Breeding Research. Publication: A cell death assay in barley and wheat protoplasts for identification and validation of matching pathogen AVR effector and plant NLR immune receptors. Saur IML, Bauer S, Lu X, Schulze-Lefert P. Plant Methods. 2019 Oct 24;15:118. doi: 10.1186/s13007-019-0502-0. eCollection 2019. PubMed 31666804.
Backbone
  Vector backbone: pZmUBQ:GW-YFP
  Backbone size w/o insert (bp): 7344
  Total vector size (bp): 10221
  Vector type: Plant Expression
  Selectable markers: Basta
Growth in bacteria
  Bacterial resistance: Ampicillin, 100 μg/mL
  Growth temperature: 37°C
  Growth strain: DH5alpha
  Copy number: Unknown
Gene/Insert
  Gene/Insert name: HvMla1
  Species: Hordeum vulgare
  Insert size (bp): 2877
  Promoter: pZmUBQ
  Cloning method: Gateway Cloning
  Sequencing primers: 5′ CACCCTGTTGTTTGGTGTTACTTC
Terms and licenses: Academic/Nonprofit Terms; Industry Terms: Not Available to Industry
Depositor comments: Mla1 CDS is expressed without the YFP fusion encoded in the vector
How to cite: pZmUBQ:Mla1 was a gift from Paul Schulze-Lefert (Addgene plasmid # 132355 ; http://n2t.net/addgene:132355 ; RRID:Addgene_132355)
